>Addgene plasmid #146970 | pAc5.1B-EGFP-DmGW182_1-539-dsRNAres_N | depositor full sequence | sequence record 289417 | Full Sequence
CTTCAAGGAATTAATTCTATATTCTAAAAACACAAATGATACTTCTAAAAAAAATCATGAATGGCATCAA
CTCTGAATCAAATCTTTGCAGATGCACCTACTTCTCATTTCCACTGTCACATCATTTTTCCAGATCTCGC
TGCCTGTTATGTGGCCCACAAACCAAGACACGTTTTATGGCCATTAAAGCTGGCTGATCGTCGCCAAACA
CCAAATACATATCAATATGTACATTCGAGAAAGAAGCGATCAAAGAAGCGTCTTCGGGCGAGTAGGAGAA
TGCGGAGGAGAAGGAGAACGAGCTGATCTAGTATCTCTCCACAATCCAATGCCAACTGACCAACTGGCCA
TATTCGGAGCAATTTGAAGCCAATTTCCATCGCCTGGCGATCGCTCCATTCTTGGCTATATGTTTTTCAC
CGTTCCCGGGGCCATTTTCAAAGACTCGTCGGTAAGATAAGATTGTGTCACTCGCTGTCTCTCTTCATTT
GTCGAAGAATGCTGAGGAATTTCGCGATGACGTCGGCGAGTATTTTGAAGAATGAGAATAATTTGTATTT
ATACGAAAATCAGTTAGTGGAATTTTCTACAAAAACATGTTATCTATAGATAATTTTGTTGCAAAATATG
TTGACTATGACAAAGATTGTATGTATATACCTTTAATGTATTCTCATTTTCTTATGTATTTATAATGGCA
ATGATGATACTGATGATATTTTAAGATGATGCCAGACCACAGGCTGATTTCTGCGTCTTTTGCCGAACGC
AGTGCATGTGCGGTTGTTGTTTTTTGGAATAGTTTCAATTTTCGGACTGTCCGCTTTGATTTCAGTTTCT
TGGCTTATTCAAAAAGCAAAGTAAAGCCAAAAAAGCGAGATGGCAATACCAAATGCGGCAAAACGGTAGT
GGAAGGAAAGGGGTGCGGGGCAGCGGAAGGAAGGGTGGGGCGGGGCGTGGCGGGGTCTGTGGCTGGGCGC
GACGTCACCGACGTTGGAGCCACTCCTTTGACCATGTGTGCGTGTGTGTATTATTCGTGTCTCGCCACTC
GCCGGTTGTTTTTTTCTTTTTATCTCGCTCTCTCTAGCGCCATCTCGTACGCATGCTCAACGCACCGCAT
GTTGCCGTGTCCTTTATGCGTCATTTTGGCTCGAAATAGGCAATTATTTAAACAAAGATTAGTCAACGAA
AACGCTAAAATAAATAAGTCTACAATATGGTTACTTATTGCCATGTGTGTGCAGCCAACGATAGCAACAA
AAGCAACAACACAGTGGCTTTCCCTCTTTCACTTTTTGTTTGCAAGCGCGTGCGAGCAAGACGGCACGAC
CGGCAAACGCAATTACGCTGACAAAGAGCAGACGAAGTTTTGGCCGAAAAACATCAAGGCGCCTGATACG
AATGCATTTGCAATAACAATTGCGATATTTAATATTGTTTATGAAGCTGTTTGACTTCAAAACACACAAA
AAAAAAAATAAAACAAATTATTTGAAAGAGAATTAGGAATCGGACAGCTTATCGTTACGGGCTAACAGCA
CACCGAGACGAAATAGCTTACCTGACGTCACAGCCTCTGGAAGAACTGCCGCCAAGCAGAGAGAGAGAGA
AAAAGAGGGAGAGCAGCTTAGACCGCATGTGCTTGTGTGTGAGGCGTCTCTCTCTTCGTCTCCTGTTTGC
GCAAACGCATAGACTGCACTGAGAAAATCGATTACCTATTTTTTATGAATGAATATTTGCACTATTACTA
TTCAAAACTATTAAGATAGCAATCACATTCAATAGCCAAATACTATACCACCTGAGCGATGCAACGAAAT
GATCAATTTGAGCAAAAATGCTGCATATTTAGGACGGCATCATTATAGAAATGCTTCTTGCTGTGTACTT
TTCTCTCGTCTGGCAGCTGTTTCGCCGTTATTGTTAAAACCGGCTTAAGTTAGGTGTGTTTTCTACGACT
AGTGATGCCCCTACTAGAAGATGTGTGTTGCACAAATGTCCCTGAATAACCAATTTGAAGTGCAGATAGC
AGTAAACGTAAGCTAATATGAATATTATTTAACTGTAATGTTTTAATATCGCTGGACATTACTAATAAAC
CCACTATAAACACATGTACATATGTATGTTTTGGCATACAATGAGTAGTTGGGGAAAAAATGTGTAAAAG
CACCGTGACCATCACAGCATAAAGATAACCAGCTGAAGTATCGAATATGAGTAACCCCCAAATTGAATCA
CATGCCGCAACTGATAGGACCCATGGAAGTACACTCTTCATGGCGATATACAAGACACACACAAGCACGA
ACACCCAGTTGCGGAGGAAATTCTCCGTAAATGAAAACCCAATCGGCGAACAATTCATACCCATATATGG
TAAAAGTTTTGAACGCGACTTGAGAGCGGAGAGCATTGCGGCTGATAAGGTTTTAGCGCTAAGCGGGCTT
TATAAAACGGGCTGCGGGACCAGTTTTCATATCACTACCGTTTGAGTTCTTGTGCTGTGTGGATACTCCT
CCCGACACAAAGCCGCTCCATCAGCCAGCAGTCGTCTAATCCAGAGACCCCGGATCGGGGTACCAACATG
GTGAGCAAGGGCGAGGAGCTGTTCACCGGGGTGGTGCCCATCCTGGTCGAGCTGGACGGCGACGTAAACG
GCCACAAGTTCAGCGTGTCCGGCGAGGGCGAGGGCGATGCCACCTACGGCAAGCTGACCCTGAAGTTCAT
CTGCACCACCGGCAAGCTGCCCGTGCCCTGGCCCACCCTCGTGACCACCCTGACCTACGGCGTGCAGTGC
TTCAGCCGCTACCCCGACCACATGAAGCAGCACGACTTCTTCAAGTCCGCCATGCCCGAAGGCTACGTCC
AGGAGCGCACCATCTTCTTCAAGGACGACGGCAACTACAAGACCCGCGCCGAGGTGAAGTTCGAGGGCGA
CACCCTGGTGAACCGCATCGAGCTGAAGGGCATCGACTTCAAGGAGGACGGCAACATCCTGGGGCACAAG
CTGGAGTACAACTACAACAGCCACAACGTCTATATCATGGCCGACAAGCAGAAGAACGGCATCAAGGTGA
ACTTCAAGATCCGCCACAACATCGAGGACGGCAGCGTGCAGCTCGCCGACCACTACCAGCAGAACACCCC
CATCGGCGACGGCCCCGTGCTGCTGCCCGACAACCACTACCTGAGCACCCAGTCCGCCCTGAGCAAAGAC
CCCAACGAGAAGCGCGATCACATGGTCCTGCTGGAGTTCGTGACCGCCGCCGGGATCACTCTCGGCATGG
ACGAGCTGTACAAGCCAAGCTTGAATTCTGCAGATATCCAGCACAGTGGCGGCCGCATGCGTGAAGCCCT
TTTTTCCCAAGATGGCTGGGGCTGTCAGCATGTTAACCAGGATACTAATTGGGAAGTTCCCAGTTCGCCA
GAACCAGCCAATAAGGATGCACCCGGTCCACCAATGTGGAAGCCAAGCATTAACAATGGTACTGATCTTT
GGGAGTCCAATTTGAGAAACGGAGGTCAGCCGGCCGCACAGCAAGTTCCAAAGCCGTCGTGGGGTCATAC
ACCATCCTCTAACTTAGGTGGAACATGGGGTGAGGACGACGATGGCGCCGATAGTAGTAGTGTGTGGACT
GGAGGAGCTGTTAGCAACGCGGGATCCGGAGCTGCAGTGGGAGTAAACCAAGCCGGAGTTAATGTCGGTC
CAGGCGGTGTTGTTTCGTCTGGCGGACCTCAGTGGGGACAAGGTGTCGTTGGCGTCGGACTTGGATCAAC
TGGCGGAAATGGTTCCAGTAACATTACAGGCTCTTCGGGCGTTGCCACGGGAAGCAGTGGCAATTCAAGT
AATGCCGGAAATGGATGGGGCGATCCACGCGAGATTCGTCCACTGGGCGTCGGAGGATCGATGGACATCC
GTAACGTCGAGCACCGTGGAGGAAATGGATCAGGCGCCACATCCAGTGACCCGCGTGATATCCGTATGAT
TGACCCACGCGATCCAATCCGGGGCGACCCACGCGGCATTTCAGGACGCCTCAACGGTACGTCAGAGATG
TGGGGACACCACCCGCAGATGTCGCACAATCAACTGCAGGGAATTAATAAGATGGTCGGACAGAGCGTTG
CGACAGCTAGTACGAGCGTTGGCACGTCAGGATCCGGAATTGGACCAGGCGGACCGGGACCAAGCACGGT
TTCGGGAAACATTCCGACGCAATGGGGTCCAGCCCAGCCCGTTAGTGTCGGAGTTAGCGGACCGAAGGAT
ATGTCGAAGCAAATTAGCGGCTGGGAAGAGCCGTCGCCTCCCCCACAACGCCGTAGCATCCCAAATTATG
ACGACGGAACGTCCCTCTGGGGACAACAGACACGCGTCCCGGCCGCTAGTGGACATTGGAAGGATATGAC
AGACTCCATTGGACGCAGCAGCCACCTGATGCGCGGACAGAGTCAGACCGGCGGAATTGGCATTGCTGGA
GTTGGAAATAGCAATGTTCCAGTGGGAGCCAATCCAAGTAATCCTATAAGCAGTGTAGTTGGACCTCAAG
CCCGGATTCCATCTGTGGGCGGCGTACAACACAAACCAGACGGCGGCGCTATGTGGGTGCATTCCGGCAA
TGTAGGTGGCAGAAATAATGTTGCTGCTGTTACTACTTGGGGAGATGACACTCATAGCGTTAATGTCGGC
GCTCCCAGCAGTGGCAGTGTATCCAGCAACAATTGGGTTGATGACAAGTCCAACTCAACCTTGGCACAAA
ACTCTTGGAGCGACCCGGCCCCTGTTGGAGTTAGTTGGGGCAATAAGCAAAGCAAACCGCCAAGCAATAG
TGCTTCATCAGGTTGGAGCACTGCTGCGGGCGTGGTGGATGGGGTTGATCTAGGATCTGAGTGGAACACG
CACGGGGGGATTATTGGAAAATCTCAGCAACAACAAAAACTAGCGGGACTTAACGTGGGAATGTAATCTA
GAGGGCCCGCGGTTCGAAGGTAAGCCTATCCCTAACCCTCTCCTCGGTCTCGATTCTACGCGTACCGGTC
ATCATCACCATCACCATTGAGTTTAAACCCGCTGATCAGCCTCGACTGTGCCTTCTAAGGCCTGAGCTCG
CTGATCAGCCTCGATCGAGGATCCAGACATGATAAGATACATTGATGAGTTTGGACAAACCACAACTAGA
ATGCAGTGAAAAAAATGCTTTATTTGTGAAATTTGTGATGCTATTGCTTTATTTGTAACCATTATAAGCT
GCAATAAACAAGTTAACAACAACAATTGCATTCATTTTATGTTTCAGGTTCAGGGGGAGGTGTGGGAGGT
TTTTTAAAGCAAGTAAAACCTCTACAAATGTGGTATGGCTGATTATGATCAGTCGACCGATGCCCTTGAG
AGCCTTCAACCCAGTCAGCTCCTTCCGGTGGGCGCGGGGCATGACTATCGTCGCCGCACTTATGACTGTC
TTCTTTATCATGCAACTCGTAGGACAGGTGCCGGCAGCGCTCTGGGTCATTTTCGGCGAGGACCGCTTTC
GCTGGAGCGCGACGATGATCGGCCTGTCGCTTGCGGTATTCGGAATCTTGCACGCCCTCGCTCAAGCCTT
CGTCACTGGTCCCGCCACCAAACGTTTCGGCGAGAAGCAGGCCATTATCGCCGGCATGGCGGCCGACGCG
CTGGGCTACGTCTTGCTGGCGTTCGCGACGCGAGGCTGGATGGCCTTCCCCATTATGATTCTTCTCGCTT
CCGGCGGCATCGGGATGCCCGCGTTGCAGGCCATGCTGTCCAGGCAGGTAGATGACGACCATCAGGGACA
GCTTCAAGGATCGCTCGCGGCTCTTACCAGCCAGCAAAAGGCCAGGAACCGTAAAAAGGCCGCGTTGCTG
GCGTTTTTCCATAGGCTCCGCCCCCCTGACGAGCATCACAAAAATCGACGCTCAAGTCAGAGGTGGCGAA
ACCCGACAGGACTATAAAGATACCAGGCGTTTCCCCCTGGAAGCTCCCTCGTGCGCTCTCCTGTTCCGAC
CCTGCCGCTTACCGGATACCTGTCCGCCTTTCTCCCTTCGGGAAGCGTGGCGCTTTCTCAATGCTCACGC
TGTAGGTATCTCAGTTCGGTGTAGGTCGTTCGCTCCAAGCTGGGCTGTGTGCACGAACCCCCCGTTCAGC
CCGACCGCTGCGCCTTATCCGGTAACTATCGTCTTGAGTCCAACCCGGTAAGACACGACTTATCGCCACT
GGCAGCAGCCACTGGTAACAGGATTAGCAGAGCGAGGTATGTAGGCGGTGCTACAGAGTTCTTGAAGTGG
TGGCCTAACTACGGCTACACTAGAAGGACAGTATTTGGTATCTGCGCTCTGCTGAAGCCAGTTACCTTCG
GAAAAAGAGTTGGTAGCTCTTGATCCGGCAAACAAACCACCGCTGGTAGCGGTGGTTTTTTTGTTTGCAA
GCAGCAGATTACGCGCAGAAAAAAAGGATCTCAAGAAGATCCTTTGATCTTTTCTACGGGGTCTGACGCT
CAGTGGAACGAAAACTCACGTTAAGGGATTTTGGTCATGAGATTATCAAAAAGGATCTTCACCTAGATCC
TTTTAAATTAAAAATGAAGTTTTAAATCAATCTAAAGTATATATGAGTAAACTTGGTCTGACAGTTACCA
ATGCTTAATCAGTGAGGCACCTATCTCAGCGATCTGTCTATTTCGTTCATCCATAGTTGCCTGACTCCCC
GTCGTGTAGATAACTACGATACGGGAGGGCTTACCATCTGGCCCCAGTGCTGCAATGATACCGCGAGACC
CACGCTCACCGGCTCCAGATTTATCAGCAATAAACCAGCCAGCCGGAAGGGCCGAGCGCAGAAGTGGTCC
TGCAACTTTATCCGCCTCCATCCAGTCTATTAATTGTTGCCGGGAAGCTAGAGTAAGTAGTTCGCCAGTT
AATAGTTTGCGCAACGTTGTTGCCATTGCTGCAGGCATCGTGGTGTCACGCTCGTCGTTTGGTATGGCTT
CATTCAGCTCCGGTTCCCAACGATCAAGGCGAGTTACATGATCCCCCATGTTGTGCAAAAAAGCGGTTAG
CTCCTTCGGTCCTCCGATCGTTGTCAGAAGTAAGTTGGCCGCAGTGTTATCACTCATGGTTATGGCAGCA
CTGCATAATTCTCTTACTGTCATGCCATCCGTAAGATGCTTTTCTGTGACTGGTGAGTACTCAACCAAGT
CATTCTGAGAATAGTGTATGCGGCGACCGAGTTGCTCTTGCCCGGCGTCAACACGGGATAATACCGCGCC
ACATAGCAGAACTTTAAAAGTGCTCATCATTGGAAAACGTTCTTCGGGGCGAAAACTCTCAAGGATCTTA
CCGCTGTTGAGATCCAGTTCGATGTAACCCACTCGTGCACCCAACTGATCTTCAGCATCTTTTACTTTCA
CCAGCGTTTCTGGGTGAGCAAAAACAGGAAGGCAAAATGCCGCAAAAAAGGGAATAAGGGCGACACGGAA
ATGTTGAATACTCATACTCTTCCTTTTTCAATATTATTGAAGCATTTATCAGGGTTATTGTCTCATGAGC
GGATACATATTTGAATGTATTTAGAAAAATAAACAAATAGGGGTTCCGCGCACATTTCCCCGAAAAGTGC
CACCTGACGTCTAAGAAACCATTATTATCATGACATTAACCTATAAAAATAGGCGTATCACGAGGCCCTT
TCGT
Features (pLannotate 1.2.2; 10 found; start..end, strand, type, name):
     56..2568    +  promoter       Ac5 promoter: Drosophila melanogaster actin 5C promoter
   2588..3304    +  CDS            EGFP: EGFP is a basic (constitutively fluorescent) green fluorescent protein published in 1996, derived from Aequorea victoria. It is reported to be a rapidly-maturing weak dimer with moderate acid sensitivity.
   3347..4963    +  CDS            gw (fragment): GAWKY_DROME - Also known as GW182 From Drosophila melanogaster (Fruit fly).
   4989..5030    +  CDS            V5 tag: epitope tag from simian virus 5
   5130..5264    -  polyA_signal   SV40 poly(A) signal: SV40 polyadenylation signal
   5287..5371    -  CDS            large T antigen (fragment): large T antigen from SV40 (simian virus 40)
   5372..5842    +  CDS            TcR (fragment): tetracycline efflux protein; tet; confers resistance to tetracycline
   5886..6474    -  rep_origin     ori: high-copy-number ColE1/pMB1/pBR322/pUC origin of replication
   6645..7505    -  CDS            AmpR: β-lactamase; bla; confers resistance to ampicillin, carbenicillin, and related antibiotics
   7506..7610    -  promoter       AmpR promoter: bla
