[The description below was written by a language model from this plasmid's Addgene catalogue record and pLannotate feature annotations shown in this document.]
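Description:
pAc5.1B-EGFP-DmGW182_1-539-dsRNAres_N is an insect expression plasmid of about 7.7 kb for constitutive production of an EGFP-tagged N-terminal fragment of Drosophila melanogaster GW182 (the gw gene product) in fly cells. The catalogue lists the backbone as unknown, although the name and the annotated parts point to a pAc5.1-type vector. It is maintained in E. coli through a ColE1/pUC-type origin and selected with ampicillin via the β-lactamase gene under its own bla promoter. The repository records it as low copy, even though the origin annotation describes a high-copy family. Short fragments of a tetracycline resistance gene and of SV40 large T antigen are also detected. These appear to be non-functional backbone remnants.

The expression cassette is driven by the Drosophila actin 5C (Ac5) promoter, a strong constitutive promoter commonly used in cultured insect cells. Downstream lies the EGFP coding sequence, followed by the gw fragment corresponding to residues 1–539, so that EGFP sits at the N-terminus of the GW182 portion. A V5 epitope tag is annotated just after the insert, but the record does not say whether it is in frame or preceded by a stop codon. An SV40 polyadenylation signal follows the cassette, though it is annotated on the opposite strand.

The "dsRNAres" label indicates a dsRNA-resistant version of the coding sequence. Such versions usually carry silent changes so that the transgene escapes RNAi directed at the endogenous transcript, although the record does not detail the changes made. A construct of this kind suits complementation experiments, in which endogenous GW182 is depleted by dsRNA and the fluorescent fragment is tested for function or localisation. The depositor notes that the supplied sequence may be theoretical.
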