Addgene plasmid #146970: pAc5.1B-EGFP-DmGW182_1-539-dsRNAres_N
Purpose: Insect Expression of DmGW182_1-539-dsRNAres
Depositing lab: Elisa Izaurralde. Depositing organization: Max Planck Institute for Developmental Biology.
Backbone
  Vector backbone: Unknown
  Vector type: Insect Expression
Growth in bacteria
  Bacterial resistance: Ampicillin, 100 μg/mL
  Growth temperature: 37°C
  Growth strain: DH5alpha
  Copy number: Low Copy
Gene/Insert
  Gene/Insert name: DmGW182_1-539-dsRNAres
  Species: D. melanogaster (fly)
  Entrez Gene: gw (a.k.a. Dmel_CG31992, CG11484, CG31992, CG9905, Dmel\CG31992, GQ182, GW, GW182, Gw, Gw182, anon-EST:Posey205, dGW182, gw182)
  Cloning method: Unknown
Terms and licenses: Academic/Nonprofit Terms; Industry Terms: Not Available to Industry
Depositor comments: sequence given by NM_166780 Plasmids from this collection were made available to the research community and donated after the lab closed. Please note that the sequence provided by the depositing laboratory may be theoretical/predicted or based on Sanger sequencing results. There may be discrepancies between sequencing results obtained by Addgene and the depositor sequence. If an Addgene verified sequence is not available, please contact before placing your order to request that our lab fully sequence the plasmid.
How to cite: pAc5.1B-EGFP-DmGW182_1-539-dsRNAres_N was a gift from Elisa Izaurralde (Addgene plasmid # 146970 ; http://n2t.net/addgene:146970 ; RRID:Addgene_146970)
